Addgene plasmid #198819: pHW582
Purpose: In vivo calcium indicator. Presence of calcium (Ca2+) increases reporter signal intensity. Based on GCaMP7, improved SNR, higher baseline fluorescence
Depositing lab: Paul Sternberg. Depositing organization: California Institute of Technology. Publication: A cGAL-UAS bipartite expression toolkit for Caenorhabditis elegans sensory neurons. Nava S, Palma W, Wan X, Oh JY, Gharib S, Wang H, Revanna JS, Tan M, Zhang M, Liu J, Chen CH, Lee JS, Perry B, Sternberg PW. Proc Natl Acad Sci U S A. 2023 Dec 19;120(51):e2221680120. doi: 10.1073/pnas.2221680120. Epub 2023 Dec 14. PubMed 38096407.
Backbone
  Vector backbone: pPD117.01
  Backbone manufacturer: Fire Lab C. elegans Vector Kit
  Vector type: Worm Expression
Growth in bacteria
  Bacterial resistance: Ampicillin, 100 μg/mL
  Growth temperature: 37°C
  Growth strain: DH5alpha
  Copy number: High Copy
Gene/Insert
  Gene/Insert name: 15xUAS::GCaMP7b-SL2-mKate2::let-858 3'UTR
  Species: C. elegans (nematode)
  Insert size (bp): 2952
  Cloning method: Gibson Cloning
Terms and licenses: Academic/Nonprofit Terms; Industry Terms: Not Available to Industry
How to cite: pHW582 was a gift from Paul Sternberg (Addgene plasmid # 198819 ; http://n2t.net/addgene:198819 ; RRID:Addgene_198819)
