[The description below was written by a language model from this plasmid's Addgene catalogue record and pLannotate feature annotations shown in this document.]
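Description:
pHW582 is a C. elegans expression plasmid built on the pPD117.01 backbone from the Fire Lab vector kit. It serves as a UAS effector construct for the cGAL-UAS bipartite expression system. In E. coli it is maintained as a high-copy plasmid through a ColE1/pUC-type origin and selected with ampicillin via the β-lactamase gene and its native promoter. Remnants of a lac promoter/operator region, a CAP binding site and a short lacI fragment come from the cloning backbone and play no role in the worm.

The roughly 2.9 kb insert begins with fifteen Gal4-binding sites, annotated as three tandem 5X UAS blocks, so transcription depends on a cGAL driver being supplied in the cells of interest. The feature table does not annotate the minimal promoter that would lie between the UAS array and the coding region. Downstream is the calcium sensor GCaMP7b, which the automated annotation labels as a GCaMP6f fragment because the two sensors are closely related. Its fluorescence rises on Ca2+ binding, and the record notes improved signal-to-noise and a higher baseline brightness. An SL2 trans-splicing element links GCaMP7b to mKate2 in an operon-like arrangement, so one transcript gives two separate proteins. The mKate2 coding sequence is matched by the annotation tool to its relative mNeptune. This red protein marks expressing cells independently of calcium. The let-858 3'UTR, named in the insert but not annotated, provides the 3' end of the transcript.

Combined with cell-specific cGAL driver lines, such as those for sensory neurons, the plasmid is used for in vivo calcium imaging in defined C. elegans cells.
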