Features (pLannotate 1.2.2; 13 found; start..end, strand, type, name):
     36..130     +  protein_bind   5X UAS: five tandem copies of the "ScaI site" 17-mer CGGAGTACTGTCCTCCG, an upstream activating sequence (UAS) that efficiently binds yeast Gal4 (Webster et al., 1988; Pfeiffer et al., 2010) GAL4
    169..263     +  protein_bind   5X UAS: five tandem copies of the "ScaI site" 17-mer CGGAGTACTGTCCTCCG, an upstream activating sequence (UAS) that efficiently binds yeast Gal4 (Webster et al., 1988; Pfeiffer et al., 2010) GAL4
    302..396     +  protein_bind   5X UAS: five tandem copies of the "ScaI site" 17-mer CGGAGTACTGTCCTCCG, an upstream activating sequence (UAS) that efficiently binds yeast Gal4 (Webster et al., 1988; Pfeiffer et al., 2010) GAL4
    719..736     -  misc_feature   MCS (fragment): pUC18/19 multiple cloning site
    847..2197    +  CDS            GCaMP6f (fragment): improved fluorescent protein-based calcium sensor (Chen et al., 2013)
   2468..3316    +  CDS            mNeptune: mNeptune is a basic (constitutively fluorescent) far red fluorescent protein published in 2009, derived from Entacmaea quadricolor. It is reported to be a rapidly-maturing monomer with moderate acid sensitivity.
   3839..3943    +  promoter       AmpR promoter: bla
   3944..4804    +  CDS            AmpR: β-lactamase; bla; confers resistance to ampicillin, carbenicillin, and related antibiotics
   4975..5563    +  rep_origin     ori: high-copy-number ColE1/pMB1/pBR322/pUC origin of replication
   5746..5838    +  CDS            lacI (fragment): lac repressor; lacI; The lac repressor binds to the lac operator to inhibit transcription in E. coli. This inhibition can be relieved by adding lactose or isopropyl-β-D-thiogalactopyranoside (IPTG).
   5851..5872    +  protein_bind   CAP binding site: CAP binding activates transcription in the presence of cAMP. E. coli catabolite activator protein
   5887..5917    +  promoter       lac promoter: promoter for the E. coli lac operon
   5925..5941    +  protein_bind   lac operator: The lac repressor binds to the lac operator to inhibit transcription in E. coli. This inhibition can be relieved by adding lactose or isopropyl-β-D-thiogalactopyranoside (IPTG). lac repressor encoded by lacI
>Addgene plasmid #198819 | pHW582 | addgene full sequence | sequence record 390987 | Addgene NGS Result
AAGCTTGCTAGCCCATGATTACGCCAAGCTACGGGCGGAGTACTGTCCTCCGAGCGGAGTACTGTCCTCC
GAGCGGAGTACTGTCCTCCGAGCGGAGTACTGTCCTCCGAGCGGAGTACTGTCCTCCGAGCGGAGACTCC
CTAGCCCATGATTACGCCAAGCTACGGGCGGAGTACTGTCCTCCGAGCGGAGTACTGTCCTCCGAGCGGA
GTACTGTCCTCCGAGCGGAGTACTGTCCTCCGAGCGGAGTACTGTCCTCCGAGCGGAGACTCCCTAGCCC
ATGATTACGCCAAGCTACGGGCGGAGTACTGTCCTCCGAGCGGAGTACTGTCCTCCGAGCGGAGTACTGT
CCTCCGAGCGGAGTACTGTCCTCCGAGCGGAGTACTGTCCTCCGAGCGGAGACTCCCTAGGGGCGGCCGC
ACTGACTGGGCCGGCCAAAAATGCATAAGGTTTTGCTGGCACTGTTCTTTATCTTTCTGGCACCAGCATC
CGCACTGGCAGTCTCCGAACCGGCCTGCAGGTCGATTTTTTGCAAATTACGAGCGTTGTAGGGGGCGGAG
CGATAGGTCCTATAGGTTTTGGTATATCATCATTCATTCATTCATTGGTACATTCATTTACCCACCTTCC
TCTTTCTGAGCTTCTCTGGAGTTCTGTGCTTCCTTTTTCCCTTATCTTTATACTGTAATTTTTAACTTTC
AGGCATTGATTGGCGCGCCTCTAGAGGATCCCCGGGATTGGCCAAAGGACCCAAAGGTATGTTTCGAATG
ATACTAACATAACATAGAACATTTTCAGGAGGACCCTTGGCTAGCGTCGACGGTACCGGTGCGATCGCTA
GCAAAAATGGGTTCTCATCATCATCATCATCATGGTATGGCTAGCATGACTGGTGGACAGCAAATGGGTC
GGGATCTGTACGACGATGACGATAAGGATCTCGCCACCATGGTCGACTCATCACGTCGTAAGTGGAATAA
GACAGGTCACGCAGTCAGAGCTATAGGTCGGCTGAGCTCACTCGAGAACGTCTATATCAAGGCCGACAAG
CAGAAGAACGGCATCAAGGCGAACTTCAAGATCCGCCACAACATCGAGGACGGCGGCGTGCAGCTCGCCT
ACCACTACCAGCAGAACACCCCCATCGGCGACGGCCCCGTGCTGCTGCCCGACAACCACTACCTGAGCGT
GCAGTCCAAACTTTCGAAAGACCCCAACGAGAAGCGCGATCACATGGTCCTGCTGGAGTTCGTGACCGCC
GCCGGGATCACTCTCGGCATGGACGAGCTGTACAAGGGCGGTACCGGAGGGAGCATGGTGAGCAAGGGCG
AGGAGCTGTTCACCGGGGTGGTGCCCATCCTGGTCGAGCTGGACGGCGACGTAAACGGCCACAAGTTCAG
CGTGTCCGGCGAGGGTGAGGGCGATGCCACCTACGGCAAGCTGACCCTGAAGTTCATCTGCACCACCGGC
AAGCTGCCCGTGCCCTGGCCCACCCTCGTGACCACCCTGACCTACGGCGTGCAGTGCTTCAGCCGCTACC
CCGACCACATGAAGCAGCACGACTTCTTCAAGTCCGCCATGCCCGAAGGCTACATCCAGGAGCGCACCAT
CTTCTTCAAGGACGACGGCAACTACAAGACCCGCGCCGAGGTGAAGTTCGAGGGCGACACCCTGGTGAAC
CGCATCGAGCTTAAGGGCATCGACTTCAAGGAGGACGGCAACATCCTGGGGCACAAGCTGGAGTACAACC
CACCTGACCAACTGACTGAAGAGCAGATCGCAGAATTTAAAGAGCTTTTCTCCCTATTTGACAAGGACGG
GGATGGGACAATAACAACCAAGGAGCTGGGGACGGTGATGCGGTCTCTGGGGCAGAACCCCACAGAAGCA
GAGCTGCAGGACATGATCAATGAAGTAGATGCCGACGGTGACGGCACAATCGACTTCCCTGAGTTCCTGA
CAATGTACGCAAGAAAAATGAAATACAGGGACACGGAAGAAGAAATTAGAGAAGCGTTCGGTGTGTTTGA
TAAGGATGGCAATGGCTACATCAGTGCAGCAGAGCTTCGCCACGTGATGACAAACCTTGGAGAGAAGTTA
ACAGATGAAGAGGTTGATGAAATGATCAGGGAAGCAGACATCGATGGGGATGGTCAGGTAAACTACGAAG
AGTTTGTACAAATGATGACAGCGAAGTAACCTGCAGGTTTTGAATTCGCTGTCTCATCCTACTTTCACCT
AGTTAACTGCTTGTCTTAAAATCTATGCTTCTCTTTAGTATCTAAAATTTTCCTAGAAGCTTACAAGTAT
ATAAATGGTCTCTTCTCAATAAAGGTTGTATATTTATTCATCTTATTGAATCTGCCATTTCCTCGTTTTT
GCGAGTTTATATACCTTCCAATTTTCTTTCTATTGTATTTTCAACTTCTAATTTTAATTCAGGGAAACTG
CTGTACCGGTAGAAAAAATGGTCTCCGAGCTCATTAAAGAAAACATGCATATGAAGCTCTACATGGAGGG
AACCGTCAACAACCACCACTTCAAGTGCACCTCCGAGGGAGAGGGAAAGCCATACGAGGGAACCCAAACC
ATGCGTATCAAGGCCGTCGAGGGAGGACCACTCCCATTCGCCTTCGACATCCTCGCCACCTCCTTCATGT
ACGGATCCAAGGTAAGTTTAAACATATATATACTAACTAACCCTGATTATTTAAATTTTCAGACCTTCAT
CAACCACACCCAAGGAATCCCAGACTTCTTCAAGCAATCCTTCCCAGAGGGATTCACCTGGGAGCGTGTC
ACCACCTACGAGGACGGAGGAGTCCTCACCGCCACCCAAGACACCTCCCTCCAAGACGGATGCCTCATCT
ACAACGTCAAGGTAAGTTTAAACAGTTCGGTACTAACTAACCATACATATTTAAATTTTCAGATCCGTGG
AGTCAACTTCCCATCCAACGGACCAGTCATGCAAAAGAAGACCCTCGGATGGGAGGCCTCCACCGAGACC
CTCTACCCAGCCGACGGAGGACTTGAGGGACGTGCCGACATGGCCCTCAAGCTCGTCGGAGGAGGACACC
TCATCTGCAACCTCAAGGTAAGTTTAAACATGATTTTACTAACTAACTAATCTGATTTAAATTTTCAGAC
CACCTACCGTTCCAAGAAGCCAGCCAAGAACCTCAAGATGCCAGGAGTCTACTACGTCGACCGTCGTCTT
GAGCGTATCAAGGAGGCCGACAAGGAGACCTACGTCGAGCAACACGAGGTCGCCGTCGCCCGTTACTGCG
ACCTCCCATCCAAGCTCGGACACCGTTAATTCGCTAGCCGGCCATACAAGTAATCCGGATGATCGACGCC
AACGTCGTTGAATTTTCAAATTTTAAATACTGAATATTTGTTTTTTTTCCTATTATTTATTTATTCTCTT
TGTGTTTTTTTTCTTGCTTTCTAAAAAATTAATTCAATCCAAATCTAAACATTTTTTTTTCTCTTTCCGT
CTCCCAATTCGTATTCCGCTCCTCTCATCTGAACACAATGTGCAAGTTTATTTATCTTCTCGCTTTCATT
TCATTAGGACGTGGGGGGAATTGGTGGAAGGGGGAAACACACAAAAGGATGATGGAAATGAAATAAGGAC
ACACAATATGCAACAACATTCAATTCAGAAATATGGAGGAAGGTTTAAAAGAAAACATAAAAATATATAG
AGGAGGAAGGAAAACTAGTAAAAAATAAGCAAAGAAATTAGGCGAACGATGAGAATTGTCCTCGCTTGGG
CCCAAAAGGCCTTTTTTTTTTGGCGCCGACGTCAGGTGGCACTTTTCGGGGAAATGTGCGCGGAACCCCT
ATTTGTTTATTTTTCTAAATACATTCAAATATGTATCCGCTCATGAGACAATAACCCTGATAAATGCTTC
AATAATATTGAAAAAGGAAGAGTATGAGTATTCAACATTTCCGTGTCGCCCTTATTCCCTTTTTTGCGGC
ATTTTGCCTTCCTGTTTTTGCTCACCCAGAAACGCTGGTGAAAGTAAAAGATGCTGAAGATCAGTTGGGT
GCACGAGTGGGTTACATCGAACTGGATCTCAACAGCGGTAAGATCCTTGAGAGTTTTCGCCCCGAAGAAC
GTTTTCCAATGATGAGCACTTTTAAAGTTCTGCTATGTGGCGCGGTATTATCCCGTATTGACGCCGGGCA
AGAGCAACTCGGTCGCCGCATACACTATTCTCAGAATGACTTGGTTGAGTACTCACCAGTCACAGAAAAG
CATCTTACGGATGGCATGACAGTAAGAGAATTATGCAGTGCTGCCATAACCATGAGTGATAACACTGCGG
CCAACTTACTTCTGACAACGATCGGAGGACCGAAGGAGCTAACCGCTTTTTTGCACAACATGGGGGATCA
TGTAACTCGCCTTGATCGTTGGGAACCGGAGCTGAATGAAGCCATACCAAACGACGAGCGTGACACCACG
ATGCCTGTAGCAATGGCAACAACGTTGCGCAAACTATTAACTGGCGAACTACTTACTCTAGCTTCCCGGC
AACAATTAATAGACTGGATGGAGGCGGATAAAGTTGCAGGACCACTTCTGCGCTCGGCCCTTCCGGCTGG
CTGGTTTATTGCTGATAAATCTGGAGCCGGTGAGCGTGGGTCTCGCGGTATCATTGCAGCACTGGGGCCA
GATGGTAAGCCCTCCCGTATCGTAGTTATCTACACGACGGGGAGTCAGGCAACTATGGATGAACGAAATA
GACAGATCGCTGAGATAGGTGCCTCACTGATTAAGCATTGGTAACTGTCAGACCAAGTTTACTCATATAT
ACTTTAGATTGATTTAAAACTTCATTTTTAATTTAAAAGGATCTAGGTGAAGATCCTTTTTGATAATCTC
ATGACCAAAATCCCTTAACGTGAGTTTTCGTTCCACTGAGCGTCAGACCCCGTAGAAAAGATCAAAGGAT
CTTCTTGAGATCCTTTTTTTCTGCGCGTAATCTGCTGCTTGCAAACAAAAAAACCACCGCTACCAGCGGT
GGTTTGTTTGCCGGATCAAGAGCTACCAACTCTTTTTCCGAAGGTAACTGGCTTCAGCAGAGCGCAGATA
CCAAATACTGTTCTTCTAGTGTAGCCGTAGTTAGGCCACCACTTCAAGAACTCTGTAGCACCGCCTACAT
ACCTCGCTCTGCTAATCCTGTTACCAGTGGCTGCTGCCAGTGGCGATAAGTCGTGTCTTACCGGGTTGGA
CTCAAGACGATAGTTACCGGATAAGGCGCAGCGGTCGGGCTGAACGGGGGGTTCGTGCACACAGCCCAGC
TTGGAGCGAACGACCTACACCGAACTGAGATACCTACAGCGTGAGCTATGAGAAAGCGCCACGCTTCCCG
AAGGGAGAAAGGCGGACAGGTATCCGGTAAGCGGCAGGGTCGGAACAGGAGAGCGCACGAGGGAGCTTCC
AGGGGGAAACGCCTGGTATCTTTATAGTCCTGTCGGGTTTCGCCACCTCTGACTTGAGCGTCGATTTTTG
TGATGCTCGTCAGGGGGGCGGAGCCTATGGAAAAACGCCAGCAACGCGGCCTTTTTACGGTTCCTGGCCT
TTTGCTGGCCTTTTGCTCACATGTTCTTTCCTGCGTTATCCCCTGATTCTGTGGATAACCGTATTACCGC
CTTTGAGTGAGCTGATACCGCTCGCCGCAGCCGAACGACCGAGCGCAGCGAGTCAGTGAGCGAGGAAGCG
GAAGAGCGCCCAATACGCAAACCGCCTCTCCCCGCGCGTTGGCCGATTCATTAATGCAGCTGGCACGACA
GGTTTCCCGACTGGAAAGCGGGCAGTGAGCGCAACGCAATTAATGTGAGTTAGCTCACTCATTAGGCACC
CCAGGCTTTACACTTTATGCTTCCGGCTCGTATGTTGTGTGGAATTGTGAGCGGATAACAATTTCACACA
GGAAACAGCTATGACCATGATTACGCCAAGCTGTAAGTTTAAACATGATCTTACTAACTAACTATTCTCA
TTTAAATTTTCAGAGCTTAAAAATGGCTGAAATCACTCACAACGATGGATACGCTAACAACTTGGAAATG
AAAT
